LOCUS       Exported 8276 bp ds-DNA circular SYN 31-OCT-2022
DEFINITION  Expresses dox-controlled miR-E shRNAs (UT4GEPIR). Multi-miR shRNAs
            targeting A-RAF, B-RAF, and C-RAF (shABC2 =
            shARAF.169-shBRAF.1296-shCRAF.387). The shABC2 set is better than
            shABC1..
ACCESSION   .
VERSION     .
KEYWORDS    pCF806-shABC2
SOURCE      synthetic DNA construct
  ORGANISM  synthetic DNA construct
REFERENCE   1 (bases 1 to 8276)
  AUTHORS   Amen AM, Loughran RM, Huang CH, Lew RJ, Ravi A, Guan Y, Schatoff EM,
            Dow LE, Emerling BM, Fellmann C
  TITLE     Endogenous spacing enables co-processing of microRNAs and efficient
            combinatorial RNAi.
  JOURNAL   Cell Rep Methods. 2022 Jun 21;2(7):100239. doi:
            10.1016/j.crmeth.2022.100239. eCollection 2022 Jul 18.
  PUBMED    35880017
REFERENCE   2 (bases 1 to 8276)
  AUTHORS   .
  TITLE     Direct Submission
  JOURNAL   Exported Oct 31, 2022 from SnapGene Server 1.1.58
            http://www.snapgene.com
FEATURES             Location/Qualifiers
     source          1..8276
                     /organism="synthetic DNA construct"
                     /mol_type="other DNA"
     primer_bind     339..362
                     /label=MSCV-rev
                     /note="Murine stem cell virus, reverse primer"
     CDS             complement(431..457)
                     /codon_start=1
                     /product="HA (human influenza hemagglutinin) epitope tag"
                     /label=HA
                     /translation="YPYDVPDYA"
     CDS             complement(1547..1600)
                     /codon_start=1
                     /product="2A peptide from Thosea asigna virus capsid
                     protein"
                     /label=T2A
                     /note="Eukaryotic ribosomes fail to insert a peptide bond
                     between the Gly and Pro residues, yielding separate
                     polypeptides."
                     /translation="EGRGSLLTCGDVEENPGP"
     CDS             complement(2084..2107)
                     /codon_start=1
                     /product="FLAG(R) epitope tag, followed by an enterokinase
                     cleavage site"
                     /label=FLAG
                     /translation="DYKDDDDK"
     regulatory      2107..2116
                     /regulatory_class="other"
                     /note="vertebrate consensus sequence for strong initiation
                     of translation (Kozak, 1987)"
     promoter        complement(2123..2472)
                     /label=TRE3GV promoter
                     /note="3rd-generation Tet-responsive promoter that can be
                     activated by binding of Tet-On(R) 3G, optimized for
                     retroviral and lentiviral vectors"
     primer_bind     complement(2160..2184)
                     /label=LNCX
                     /note="Human CMV promoter, forward primer"
     protein_bind    2230..2248
                     /gene="tetO"
                     /label=tet operator
                     /bound_moiety="tetracycline repressor TetR"
                     /note="bacterial operator O2 for the tetR and tetA genes"
     protein_bind    2266..2284
                     /gene="tetO"
                     /label=tet operator
                     /bound_moiety="tetracycline repressor TetR"
                     /note="bacterial operator O2 for the tetR and tetA genes"
     protein_bind    2302..2320
                     /gene="tetO"
                     /label=tet operator
                     /bound_moiety="tetracycline repressor TetR"
                     /note="bacterial operator O2 for the tetR and tetA genes"
     protein_bind    2338..2356
                     /gene="tetO"
                     /label=tet operator
                     /bound_moiety="tetracycline repressor TetR"
                     /note="bacterial operator O2 for the tetR and tetA genes"
     protein_bind    2374..2392
                     /gene="tetO"
                     /label=tet operator
                     /bound_moiety="tetracycline repressor TetR"
                     /note="bacterial operator O2 for the tetR and tetA genes"
     protein_bind    2410..2428
                     /gene="tetO"
                     /label=tet operator
                     /bound_moiety="tetracycline repressor TetR"
                     /note="bacterial operator O2 for the tetR and tetA genes"
     protein_bind    2446..2464
                     /gene="tetO"
                     /label=tet operator
                     /bound_moiety="tetracycline repressor TetR"
                     /note="bacterial operator O2 for the tetR and tetA genes"
     CDS             complement(2512..2928)
                     /label=gag (truncated)
                     /note="truncated Moloney murine leukemia virus (MMLV) gag
                     gene lacking the start codon"
     primer_bind     complement(2528..2544)
                     /label=pBABE 5'
                     /note="Psi packaging signal, forward primer for pBABE
                     vectors"
     primer_bind     complement(2560..2582)
                     /label=pLXSN 5'
                     /note="Murine stem cell virus, forward primer. Also called
                     MSCV"
     misc_feature    3129..3328
                     /label=MMLV Psi
                     /note="packaging signal of Moloney murine leukemia virus
                     (MMLV)"
     LTR             3391..3566
                     /label=5' LTR (truncated)
                     /note="truncated long terminal repeat from Moloney murine
                     sarcoma virus"
     promoter        complement(3567..3770)
                     /label=CMV promoter
                     /note="human cytomegalovirus (CMV) immediate early
                     promoter"
     primer_bind     complement(3596..3616)
                     /label=CMV-F
                     /note="Human CMV immediate early promoter, forward primer"
     enhancer        3771..4150
                     /label=CMV enhancer
                     /note="human cytomegalovirus immediate early enhancer"
     primer_bind     complement(4250..4268)
                     /label=pBRforEco
                     /note="pBR322 vectors, upsteam of EcoRI site, forward
                     primer"
     promoter        4336..4440
                     /gene="bla"
                     /label=AmpR promoter
     CDS             4441..5301
                     /codon_start=1
                     /gene="bla"
                     /product="beta-lactamase"
                     /label=AmpR
                     /note="confers resistance to ampicillin, carbenicillin, and
                     related antibiotics"
                     /translation="MSIQHFRVALIPFFAAFCLPVFAHPETLVKVKDAEDQLGARVGYI
                     ELDLNSGKILESFRPEERFPMMSTFKVLLCGAVLSRVDAGQEQLGRRIHYSQNDLVEYS
                     PVTEKHLTDGMTVRELCSAAITMSDNTAANLLLTTIGGPKELTAFLHNMGDHVTRLDRW
                     EPELNEAIPNDERDTTMPAAMATTLRKLLTGELLTLASRQQLIDWMEADKVAGPLLRSA
                     LPAGWFIADKSGAGERGSRGIIAALGPDGKPSRIVVIYTTGSQATMDERNRQIAEIGAS
                     LIKHW"
     primer_bind     complement(4659..4678)
                     /label=Amp-R
                     /note="Ampicillin resistance gene, reverse primer"
     rep_origin      5472..6060
                     /direction=RIGHT
                     /label=ori
                     /note="high-copy-number ColE1/pMB1/pBR322/pUC origin of
                     replication"
     primer_bind     5961..5980
                     /label=pBR322ori-F
                     /note="pBR322 origin, forward primer"
     primer_bind     6214..6231
                     /label=L4440
                     /note="L4440 vector, forward primer"
     primer_bind     complement(6312..6331)
                     /label=pRS-marker
                     /note="pRS vectors, use to sequence yeast selectable
                     marker"
     promoter        complement(6353..6682)
                     /label=SV40 promoter
                     /note="SV40 enhancer and early promoter"
     rep_origin      6367..6502
                     /label=SV40 ori
                     /note="SV40 origin of replication"
     primer_bind     complement(6421..6440)
                     /label=SV40pro-F
                     /note="SV40 promoter/origin, forward primer"
     primer_bind     6667..6687
                     /label=pBABE 3'
                     /note="SV40 enhancer, reverse primer for pBABE vectors"
     primer_bind     6823..6845
                     /label=pGEX 3'
                     /note="pGEX vectors, reverse primer"
     LTR             6948..7373
                     /label=3' LTR (Delta-U3)
                     /note="self-inactivating 3' long terminal repeat (LTR) from
                     Moloney murine leukemia virus"
     CDS             complement(7554..8153)
                     /codon_start=1
                     /gene="pac from Streptomyces alboniger"
                     /product="puromycin N-acetyltransferase"
                     /label=PuroR
                     /note="confers resistance to puromycin"
                     /translation="MTEYKPTVRLATRDDVPRAVRTLAAAFADYPATRHTVDPDRHIER
                     VTELQELFLTRVGLDIGKVWVADDGAAVAVWTTPESVEAGAVFAEIGPRMAELSGSRLA
                     AQQQMEGLLAPHRPKEPAWFLATVGVSPDHQGKGLGSAVVLPGVEAAERAGVPAFLETS
                     APRNLPFYERLGFTVTADVEVPEGPRTWCMTRKPGA"
     primer_bind     complement(7637..7657)
                     /label=Puro-F
                     /note="Puromycin resistance gene, forward primer"
     primer_bind     8134..8153
                     /label=Puro-R
                     /note="Puromycin resistance gene, reverse primer. Also
                     called puro-variant-R"
     promoter        complement(8174..397)
                     /label=PGK promoter
                     /note="mouse phosphoglycerate kinase 1 promoter"
     primer_bind     complement(8222..8241)
                     /label=mPGK-F
                     /note="Mouse PGK promoter, forward primer"
ORIGIN
        1 cccctgagcn nncccctgag cccgcccccg gacccacccc ttcccagcct ctgagcccag
       61 aaagcgaagg agcaaagctg ctattggccg ctgccccaaa ggcctacccg cttccattgc
      121 tcagcggtgc tgtccatctg cacgagacta gtgagacgtg ctacttccat ttgtcacgtc
      181 ctgcacgacg cgagctgcgg ggcggggggg aacttcctga ctaggggagg agtagaaggt
      241 ggcgcgaagg ggccaccaaa gaacggagcc ggttggcgcc taccggtgga tgtggaatgt
      301 gtgcgaggcc agaggccact tgtgtagcgc caagtgccca gcggggctgc taaagcgcat
      361 gctccagact gccttgggaa aagcgcctcc cctacccggt agaattcggg cccgccggcg
      421 cggccgctca agcgtaatct ggaacatcgt atgggtaaaa ttcatcaaaa actggaaact
      481 cattgtttct ttcatattca atttgctttg tcagaaattc tttacttctt ttgtcaatta
      541 agttgctaga gaatagattg aattcaggaa taaaataatt ctcaagtttt tctgtcctga
      601 ggcactgaag aaagtatgtc acgcagttat caaagcagag gcccaggtct ttgcggtccc
      661 actgactgtc ttgagggttc tgggtacata cgtgaaagaa ggcagttttc acatgataag
      721 aagagaattt atccagatgt tttttgtctt taaacctttc tttcagctgt tctaaaaggt
      781 atttcattag ttttaaacaa tctttcctgc aacatttctc ttctttgttt tcacagcacg
      841 ttttagattt tccatgattg ttcaaaattt ccttttcgat gtgagagaag gatagccgcc
      901 atgtttcttc ttggaaacca tttccttcct ttgcatgctt gggtacaagg taaaatggct
      961 ttagtcgtag ttgcttccta acttttgctg aaagccagtt ttgaatgcgc aggccttctt
     1021 gggtgctagc aggccagcta ctttttgatt ccaaagccag ggttatatcc acagatattt
     1081 tttcactaat aagaagtgtt acagcagggc tccctcctct tttcctcttc atgatgacat
     1141 ctgtatcttt aatgtcgtta atttcttcct taatgatttt cctaaacttt gacagcatct
     1201 tagaagctga taatatttca ccttctaaaa actgactcag aggattttct ttcggatttc
     1261 ttttaaattt cacaaagtaa tatgcacgag tgttggaata ttcttctagt tgaattctgg
     1321 ggacttccag tttaaacatg acatcaaatt cattaggtgc agaaatcttc acgtgctcat
     1381 agtagctccc ggtgttcagc agcccgacgc ctctgaacgc ggagtcgcac ttcagtctga
     1441 gcagcaggtg gtccacaacc cctttcacca tccccgccgc cgtggagata tcatcgcggc
     1501 tgagcttcaa cttctccaaa accgcccgga gcttcgaggc cccaggaggg ccgggattct
     1561 cttccacgtc accgcatgtc agcagactgc ctctgccctc tccgctaccc gccgcatccc
     1621 tccgtacgag aatgggggcc gagaccggca ggccggggct gggcacgtcc cagggcccgg
     1681 gcggaggtct tggcttcgtg gagcagcgcg cgcccctctg gcggcaagaa ccagccctgg
     1741 aaagagccgg ctcccgagcc gcaggaggct ccagcccctc tgccccaggg gcgctggtgg
     1801 cgtcagacgg ctgcgtgtcc tgggcgcgct gaggggcctt tttggcgcgg gccccagttg
     1861 cgcggacggg cggcctctcc tgggtgtccg gggcgctctt tttctgccgg gatcccgact
     1921 tcctggcggg gccgaacttt cccgccttag gcagggcggc ctcgggggca gccggagact
     1981 cggtgggatc catcggggcg cccctggcat tccgtgcgga agccttgggg gcagtggctc
     2041 cggcctcgga agctctctgc atggcctttc cgtgccaagg ctgcttatcg tcgtcatcct
     2101 tgtaatccat ggtggcggat ccaagtataa gacaaaagtg ttgtggaatt gctccaggcg
     2161 atctgacggt tcactaaacg agctctgctt ttataggcgc ccaccgtaca cgcctacctc
     2221 gacatacgtt ctctatcact gatagggagt aaactggata tacgttctct atcactgata
     2281 gggagtaaac tgtagatacg ttctctatca ctgataggga gtaaactggt catacgttct
     2341 ctatcactga tagggagtaa actccttata cgttctctat cactgatagg gagtaaagtc
     2401 tgcatacgtt ctctatcact gatagggagt aaactcttca tacgttctct atcactgata
     2461 gggagtaaac tcgagtgaag acgaaagggc ctcatcgaga tcttcaattc cggcgcctag
     2521 agaaggagtg agggctggat aaagggagga tcgaggcggg gtcgaacgag gaggttcaag
     2581 ggggagagac ggggcggatg gaggaagagg aggcggaggc ttagggtgta caaagggctt
     2641 gacccaggga ggggggtcaa aagccaaggc ttcccaggtc acgatgtagg ggacctggtc
     2701 tgggtgtcca tgcgggccag gtgaaaagac cttgatctta acctgggtga tgaggtctcg
     2761 gttaaaggtg ccgtctcgcg gccatccgac gttaaaggtt ggccattctg cagagcagaa
     2821 ggtaacccaa cgtctcttct tgacatctac cgactggttg tgagcgatcc gctcgacatc
     2881 tttccagtga cctaaggtca aacttaaggg agtggtaaca gtctggccct aattttcaga
     2941 caaatacaga aacacagtca gacagagaca acacagaacg atgctgcagc gctgcagcag
     3001 acaagacgcg cggcttcggt tccaaaccga aagcaaaaat tcagacggag gcgggaactg
     3061 ttttaggttc tcgtctccta ccagaaccac atatcctgac ggggtcggat tccacatcga
     3121 ctcccttcct caggtcgggc cacaaaaacg gcccccaaag tccctgggac gtctcccagg
     3181 gttgcggccg ggtgttcaga actcgtcagt tccaccacgg gtccgccaga tacagagcta
     3241 gttagctaac tagtacagac gcaggcgcat aacatcaaac atagacacta gacaatcgga
     3301 cagacacaga taagttgctg gccagcttac ctcccggtgg tgggtcggtg gtccctgggc
     3361 aggggtctcc aaatcccgga cgagccccca aatgaaagac ccccgtcgtg ggtagtcaat
     3421 cactcagagg agaccctccc aaggaacagc gagaccacga ttcggatgca aacagcaaga
     3481 ggctttattg ggaatacggg tacccgggcg acgcagtcta tcggaagact ggcgcgccga
     3541 gtgaggggtt gtgggctctt ttattgagct ctgcttatat agacctccca ccgtacacgc
     3601 ctaccgccca tttgcgtcaa tggggcggag ttgttacgac attttggaaa gtcccgttga
     3661 ttttggtgcc aaaacaaact cccattgacg tcaatggggt ggagacttgg aaatccccgt
     3721 gagtcaaacc gctatccacg cccattgatg tactgccaaa accgcatcac catggtaata
     3781 gcgatgacta atacgtagat gtactgccaa gtaggaaagt cccataaggt catgtactgg
     3841 gcataatgcc aggcgggcca tttaccgtca ttgacgtcaa tagggggcgt acttggcata
     3901 tgatacactt gatgtactgc caagtgggca gtttaccgta aatactccac ccattgacgt
     3961 caatggaaag tccctattgg cgttactatg ggaacatacg tcattattga cgtcaatggg
     4021 cgggggtcgt tgggcggtca gccaggcggg ccatttaccg taagttatgt aacgcggaac
     4081 tccatatatg ggctatgaac taatgacccc gtaattgatt actattaata actagtcaat
     4141 aatcaatgtc aacatggcgg taatgttgga catgagccaa tataaatgta catattatga
     4201 tatggataca acgtatgcaa tggccaagct aattcttgaa gacgaaaggg cctcgtgata
     4261 cgcctatttt tataggttaa tgtcatgata ataatggttt cttagacgtc aggtggcact
     4321 tttcggggaa atgtgcgcgg aacccctatt tgtttatttt tctaaataca ttcaaatatg
     4381 tatccgctca tgagacaata accctgataa atgcttcaat aatattgaaa aaggaagagt
     4441 atgagtattc aacatttccg tgtcgccctt attccctttt ttgcggcatt ttgccttcct
     4501 gtttttgctc acccagaaac gctggtgaaa gtaaaagatg ctgaagatca gttgggtgca
     4561 cgagtgggtt acatcgaact ggatctcaac agcggtaaga tccttgagag ttttcgcccc
     4621 gaagaacgtt ttccaatgat gagcactttt aaagttctgc tatgtggcgc ggtattatcc
     4681 cgtgttgacg ccgggcaaga gcaactcggt cgccgcatac actattctca gaatgacttg
     4741 gttgagtact caccagtcac agaaaagcat cttacggatg gcatgacagt aagagaatta
     4801 tgcagtgctg ccataaccat gagtgataac actgcggcca acttacttct gacaacgatc
     4861 ggaggaccga aggagctaac cgcttttttg cacaacatgg gggatcatgt aactcgcctt
     4921 gatcgttggg aaccggagct gaatgaagcc ataccaaacg acgagcgtga caccacgatg
     4981 cctgcagcaa tggcaacaac gttgcgcaaa ctattaactg gcgaactact tactctagct
     5041 tcccggcaac aattaataga ctggatggag gcggataaag ttgcaggacc acttctgcgc
     5101 tcggcccttc cggctggctg gtttattgct gataaatctg gagccggtga gcgtgggtct
     5161 cgcggtatca ttgcagcact ggggccagat ggtaagccct cccgtatcgt agttatctac
     5221 acgacgggga gtcaggcaac tatggatgaa cgaaatagac agatcgctga gataggtgcc
     5281 tcactgatta agcattggta actgtcagac caagtttact catatatact ttagattgat
     5341 ttaaaacttc atttttaatt taaaaggatc taggtgaaga tcctttttga taatctcatg
     5401 accaaaatcc cttaacgtga gttttcgttc cactgagcgt cagaccccgt agaaaagatc
     5461 aaaggatctt cttgagatcc tttttttctg cgcgtaatct gctgcttgca aacaaaaaaa
     5521 ccaccgctac cagcggtggt ttgtttgccg gatcaagagc taccaactct ttttccgaag
     5581 gtaactggct tcagcagagc gcagatacca aatactgtcc ttctagtgta gccgtagtta
     5641 ggccaccact tcaagaactc tgtagcaccg cctacatacc tcgctctgct aatcctgtta
     5701 ccagtggctg ctgccagtgg cgataagtcg tgtcttaccg ggttggactc aagacgatag
     5761 ttaccggata aggcgcagcg gtcgggctga acggggggtt cgtgcacaca gcccagcttg
     5821 gagcgaacga cctacaccga actgagatac ctacagcgtg agctatgaga aagcgccacg
     5881 cttcccgaag ggagaaaggc ggacaggtat ccggtaagcg gcagggtcgg aacaggagag
     5941 cgcacgaggg agcttccagg gggaaacgcc tggtatcttt atagtcctgt cgggtttcgc
     6001 cacctctgac ttgagcgtcg atttttgtga tgctcgtcag gggggcggag cctatggaaa
     6061 aacgccagca acgcggcctt tttacggttc ctggcctttt gctggccttt tgctcacatg
     6121 ttctttcctg cgttatcccc tgattctgtg gataaccgta ttaccgcctt tgagtgagct
     6181 gataccgctc gccgcagccg aacgaccgag cgcagcgagt cagtgagcga ggaagcggaa
     6241 gagcgcctga tgcggtattt tctccttacg catctgtgcg gtatttcaca ccgcatatgg
     6301 tgcactctca gtacaatctg ctctgatgcc gcatagttaa gccagtaagc tttttgcaaa
     6361 agcctaggcc tccaaaaaag cctcctcact acttctggaa tagctcagag gccgaggcgg
     6421 cctcggcctc tgcataaata aaaaaaatta gtcagccatg gggcggagaa tgggcggaac
     6481 tgggcggagt taggggcggg atgggcggag ttaggggcgg gactatggtt gctgactaat
     6541 tgagatgcat gctttgcata cttctgcctg ctggggagcc tggggacttt ccacacctgg
     6601 ttgctgacta attgagatgc atgctttgca tacttctgcc tgctggggag cctggggact
     6661 ttccacaccc taactgacac acattccaca gccggatcta cactccgcta tcgctacgtg
     6721 actgggtcat ggctgcgccc cgacacccgc caacacccgc tgacgcgccc tgacgggctt
     6781 gtctgctccc ggcatccgct tacagacaag ctgtgaccgt ctccgggagc tgcatgtgtc
     6841 agaggttttc accgtcatca ccgaaacgcg cgaggcagcc agcttacctc ccggtggtgg
     6901 gtcggtggtc cctgggcagg ggtctcccga tcccggacga gcccccaaat gaaagacccc
     6961 cgctgacggg tagtcaatca ctcagaggag accctcccaa ggaacagcga gaccacaagt
     7021 cggatgcaac tgcaagaggg tttattggat acacgggtac ccgggcgact cagtcaatcg
     7081 gaggactggc gccccgagtg aggggttgtg ggctctttta ttgagctcgg ggagcagaag
     7141 cgcgcgaaca gaagcgagaa gcgaactgat tggttagttc aaataaggca cagggtcatt
     7201 tcaggtcctt ggggcaccct ggaaacatct gatggttctc tagggtcgac cctgttccat
     7261 ctgttcctga ccttgatctg aacttctcta ttctcagtta tgtatttttc catgccttgc
     7321 aaaatggcgt tacttaagct agcttgccaa acctacaggt ggggtctttc attcccccct
     7381 ttttctggag actaaataaa atcttttatt ttatctatgg ctcgtactct ataggcttca
     7441 gctggtgata ttgttgagtc aaaactagag cctggaccac tgatatctcg agacgccgat
     7501 gcatggggtc gtgcgctcct ttcggtcggg cgctgcgggt cgtggggcgg gcgtcaggca
     7561 ccgggcttgc gggtcatgca ccaggtgcgc ggtccttcgg gcacctcgac gtcggcggtg
     7621 acggtgaagc cgagccgctc gtagaagggg aggttgcggg gcgcggaggt ctccaggaag
     7681 gcgggcaccc cggcgcgctc ggccgcctcc actccgggga gcacgacggc gctgcccaga
     7741 cccttgccct ggtggtcggg cgagacgccg acggtggcca ggaaccacgc gggctccttg
     7801 ggccggtgcg gcgccaggag gccttccatc tgttgctgcg cggccagccg ggaaccgctc
     7861 aactcggcca tgcgcgggcc gatctcggcg aacaccgccc ccgcttcgac gctctccggc
     7921 gtggtccaga ccgccaccgc ggcgccgtcg tccgcgaccc acaccttgcc gatgtcgagc
     7981 ccgacgcgcg tgaggaagag ttcttgcagc tcggtgaccc gctcgatgtg gcggtccgga
     8041 tcgacggtgt ggcgcgtggc ggggtagtcg gcgaacgcgg cggcgagggt gcgtacggcc
     8101 ctggggacgt cgtcgcgggt ggcgaggcgc accgtgggct tgtactcggt catggtaagc
     8161 ttgggctgca ggtcgaaagg cccggagatg aggaagagga gaacagcgcg gcagacgtgc
     8221 gcttttgaag cgtgcagaat gccgggcctc cggaggacct tcgggcgccc gccccg
//
