>Addgene plasmid #186714 | pCF806-shABC2 | addgene full sequence | sequence record 382420 | Addgene NGS Result
GTCGACGGATCGGGAGATCTCCCGATCCCCTATGGTGCACTCTCAGTACAATCTGCTCTGATGCCGCATA
GTTAAGCCAGTATCTGCTCCCTGCTTGTGTGTTGGAGGTCGCTGAGTAGTGCGCGAGCAAAATTTAAGCT
ACAACAAGGCAAGGCTTGACCGACAATTGCATGAAGAATCTGCTTAGGGTTAGGCGTTTTGCGCTGCTTC
GCGATGTACGGGCCAGATATTGACATTGATTATTGACTAGTTATTAATAGTAATCAATTACGGGGTCATT
AGTTCATAGCCCATATATGGAGTTCCGCGTTACATAACTTACGGTAAATGGCCCGCCTGGCTGACCGCCC
AACGACCCCCGCCCATTGACGTCAATAATGACGTATGTTCCCATAGTAACGCCAATAGGGACTTTCCATT
GACGTCAATGGGTGGAGTATTTACGGTAAACTGCCCACTTGGCAGTACATCAAGTGTATCATATGCCAAG
TACGCCCCCTATTGACGTCAATGACGGTAAATGGCCCGCCTGGCATTATGCCCAGTACATGACCTTATGG
GACTTTCCTACTTGGCAGTACATCTACGTATTAGTCATCGCTATTACCATGGTGATGCGGTTTTGGCAGT
ACATCAATGGGCGTGGATAGCGGTTTGACTCACGGGGATTTCCAAGTCTCCACCCCATTGACGTCAATGG
GAGTTTGTTTTGGCACCAAAATCAACGGGACTTTCCAAAATGTCGTAACAACTCCGCCCCATTGACGCAA
ATGGGCGGTAGGCGTGTACGGTGGGAGGTCTATATAAGCAGCGCGTTTTGCCTGTACTGGGTCTCTCTGG
TTAGACCAGATCTGAGCCTGGGAGCTCTCTGGCTAACTAGGGAACCCACTGCTTAAGCCTCAATAAAGCT
TGCCTTGAGTGCTTCAAGTAGTGTGTGCCCGTCTGTTGTGTGACTCTGGTAACTAGAGATCCCTCAGACC
CTTTTAGTCAGTGTGGAAAATCTCTAGCAGTGGCGCCCGAACAGGGACTTGAAAGCGAAAGGGAAACCAG
AGGAGCTCTCTCGACGCAGGACTCGGCTTGCTGAAGCGCGCACGGCAAGAGGCGAGGGGCGGCGACTGGT
GAGTACGCCAAAAATTTTGACTAGCGGAGGCTAGAAGGAGAGAGATGGGTGCGAGAGCGTCAGTATTAAG
CGGGGGAGAATTAGATCGCGATGGGAAAAAATTCGGTTAAGGCCAGGGGGAAAGAAAAAATATAAATTAA
AACATATAGTATGGGCAAGCAGGGAGCTAGAACGATTCGCAGTTAATCCTGGCCTGTTAGAAACATCAGA
AGGCTGTAGACAAATACTGGGACAGCTACAACCATCCCTTCAGACAGGATCAGAAGAACTTAGATCATTA
TATAATACAGTAGCAACCCTCTATTGTGTGCATCAAAGGATAGAGATAAAAGACACCAAGGAAGCTTTAG
ACAAGATAGAGGAAGAGCAAAACAAAAGTAAGACCACCGCACAGCAAGCGGCCGCTGATCTTCAGACCTG
GAGGAGGAGATATGAGGGACAATTGGAGAAGTGAATTATATAAATATAAAGTAGTAAAAATTGAACCATT
AGGAGTAGCACCCACCAAGGCAAAGAGAAGAGTGGTGCAGAGAGAAAAAAGAGCAGTGGGAATAGGAGCT
TTGTTCCTTGGGTTCTTGGGAGCAGCAGGAAGCACTATGGGCGCAGCGTCAATGACGCTGACGGTACAGG
CCAGACAATTATTGTCTGGTATAGTGCAGCAGCAGAACAATTTGCTGAGGGCTATTGAGGCGCAACAGCA
TCTGTTGCAACTCACAGTCTGGGGCATCAAGCAGCTCCAGGCAAGAATCCTGGCTGTGGAAAGATACCTA
AAGGATCAACAGCTCCTGGGGATTTGGGGTTGCTCTGGAAAACTCATTTGCACCACTGCTGTGCCTTGGA
ATGCTAGTTGGAGTAATAAATCTCTGGAACAGATTTGGAATCACACGACCTGGATGGAGTGGGACAGAGA
AATTAACAATTACACAAGCTTAATACACTCCTTAATTGAAGAATCGCAAAACCAGCAAGAAAAGAATGAA
CAAGAATTATTGGAATTAGATAAATGGGCAAGTTTGTGGAATTGGTTTAACATAACAAATTGGCTGTGGT
ATATAAAATTATTCATAATGATAGTAGGAGGCTTGGTAGGTTTAAGAATAGTTTTTGCTGTACTTTCTAT
AGTGAATAGAGTTAGGCAGGGATATTCACCATTATCGTTTCAGACCCACCTCCCAACCCCGAGGGGACCC
GACAGGCCCGAAGGAATAGAAGAAGAAGGTGGAGAGAGAGACAGAGACAGATCCATTCGATTAGTGAACG
GATCGGCACTGCGTGCGCCAATTCTGCAGACAAATGGCAGTATTCATCCACAATTTTAAAAGAAAAGGGG
GGATTGGGGGGTACAGTGCAGGGGAAAGAATAGTAGACATAATAGCAACAGACATACAAACTAAAGAATT
ACAAAAACAAATTACAAAAATTCAAAATTTTCGGGTTTATTACAGGGACAGCAGAGATCCAGTTTGGTTA
ATTAAGGTACCGGGAGGTGGTCCCTGCAGTTACGCCAATGATAACCCCCGCCAGAAAAATCTTAGTAGCC
TTCCCTTTTTGTTTTCCGTGCCCCAACTCGGCGGATTGACTCGGCCCCTTCCGGAAACACCCGAATCAAC
TTCTAGTCAAATTATTGTTCACGCCGCAATGACCCACCCCTGGCCCGCGTCTGTGGAACTGACCCCTGGT
GTACAGGAGAGTTCGCTGCTGAAAGTGGTCCCAAAGGGGTACTAGTTTTTAAGCTCCCAACTCCCCCTCC
CCCAGCGTCTGGAGGATTCCACACCCTCGCACCGCAGGGGCGAGGAAGTGGGCGGAGTCCGGTTTTGGCG
CCAGCCGCTGAGGCTGCCAAGCAGAAAAGCCACCGCTGAGGAGACTCCGGTCACTGTCCTCGCCCCGCCT
CCCCCTTCCCTCCCCTTGGGGACCACCGGGCGCCACGCCGCGAACGGTAAGTGCCGCGGTCGTCGGCGCC
TCCGCCCTCCCCCTAGGGCCCCAATTCCCAGCGGGCGCGGCGCGCGGCCCCGCGCGCAGCTCCCGGCTCC
CTCCCCCTTCGGATGTGGCTTGAGCTGTAGGCGCGGAGGCTAGCCTAGATTCGAGTTTACTCCCTATCAG
TGATAGAGAACGTATGAAGAGTTTACTCCCTATCAGTGATAGAGAACGTATGCAGACTTTACTCCCTATC
AGTGATAGAGAACGTATAAGGAGTTTACTCCCTATCAGTGATAGAGAACGTATGACCAGTTTACTCCCTA
TCAGTGATAGAGAACGTATCTACAGTTTACTCCCTATCAGTGATAGAGAACGTATATCCAGTTTACTCCC
TATCAGTGATAGAGAACGTATGTCGAGGTAGGCGTGTACGGTGGGCGCCTATAAAAGCAGAGCTCGTTTA
GTGAACCGTCAGATCGCCTGGAGCAATTCCACAACACTTTTGTCTTATACTTGGATCCACCATGGTGAGC
AAGGGCGAGGAGCTGTTCACCGGGGTGGTGCCCATCCTGGTCGAGCTGGACGGCGACGTAAACGGCCACA
AGTTCAGCGTGTCTGGCGAGGGCGAGGGCGATGCCACCTACGGCAAGCTGACCCTGAAGTTCATCTGCAC
CACCGGCAAGCTGCCCGTGCCCTGGCCCACCCTCGTGACCACCCTGACCTACGGCGTGCAGTGCTTCAGC
CGCTACCCCGACCACATGAAGCAGCACGACTTCTTCAAGTCCGCCATGCCCGAAGGCTACGTCCAGGAGC
GCACCATCTTCTTCAAGGACGACGGCAACTACAAGACCCGCGCCGAGGTGAAGTTCGAGGGCGACACCCT
GGTGAACCGCATCGAGCTGAAGGGCATCGACTTCAAGGAGGACGGCAACATCCTGGGGCACAAGCTGGAG
TACAACTACAACAGCCACAACGTCTATATCATGGCCGACAAGCAGAAGAACGGCATCAAGGCGAACTTCA
AGATCCGCCACAACATCGAGGACGGCAGCGTGCAGCTCGCCGACCACTACCAGCAGAACACCCCCATCGG
CGACGGCCCCGTGCTGCTGCCCGACAACCACTACCTGAGCACCCAGTCCGCCCTGAGCAAAGACCCCAAC
GAGAAGCGCGATCACATGGTCCTGCTGGAGTTCGTGACCGCCGCCGGGATCACTCTCGGCATGGACGAGC
TGTACAAGTAATGACGTACGGCGGCCGCCTCGACTAGGGATAACAGGGTAATTGTTTGAATGAGGCTTCA
GTACTTTACAGAATCGTTGCCTGCACATCTTGGAAACACTTGCTGGGATTACTTCGACTTCTTAACCCAA
CAGAAGGCTCGAGAAGGTATATTGCTGTTGACAGTGAGCGCGCCCATCTTGACAAAATCTAATAGTGAAG
CCACAGATGTATTAGATTTTGTCAAGATGGGCTTGCCTACTGCCTCGGACTTCAAGGGGCTAGAATTGAA
GGCTCGAGAAGGTATATTGCTGTTGACAGTGAGCGCAACGTGAAAGCCTTACAGAAATAGTGAAGCCACA
GATGTATTTCTGTAAGGCTTTCACGTTATGCCTACTGCCTCGGACTTCAAGGGGCTAGAATTGAAGGCTC
GAGAAGGTATATTGCTGTTGACAGTGAGCGATCAGGTTTAAGAATTGTTTAATAGTGAAGCCACAGATGT
ATTAAACAATTCTTAAACCTGAGTGCCTACTGCCTCGGACTTCAAGGGGCTAGAATTCGAGCAATTATCT
TGTTTACTAAAACTGAATACCTTGCTATCTCTTTGATACATTTTTACAAAGCTGAATTAAAATGGTATAA
ATTAAATCACTTTTTTCAATTGACACGTACGCGTGATCTAATTCTACTAGGTCTTGAAAGGAGTGGGAAT
TGGCTCCGGTGCCCGTCAGTGGGCAGAGCGCACATCGCCCACAGTCCCCGAGAAGTTGGGGGGAGGGGTC
GGCAATTGATCCGGTGCCTAGAGAAGGTGGCGCGGGGTAAACTGGGAAAGTGATGTCGTGTACTGGCTCC
GCCTTTTTCCCGAGGGTGGGGGAGAACCGTATATAAGTGCAGTAGTCGCCGTGAACGTTCTTTTTCGCAA
CGGGTTTGCCGCCAGAACACAGGACCGGTTGTAGAGCGCTGCCACCATGACCGAGTACAAGCCCACGGTG
CGCCTCGCCACCCGCGACGACGTCCCCAGGGCCGTACGCACCCTCGCCGCCGCGTTCGCCGACTACCCCG
CCACGCGCCACACCGTCGATCCGGACCGCCACATCGAGCGGGTCACCGAGCTGCAAGAACTCTTCCTCAC
GCGCGTCGGGCTCGACATCGGCAAGGTGTGGGTCGCGGACGACGGCGCCGCGGTGGCGGTCTGGACCACG
CCGGAGAGCGTCGAAGCGGGGGCGGTGTTCGCCGAGATCGGCCCGCGCATGGCCGAGTTGAGCGGTTCCC
GGCTGGCCGCGCAGCAACAGATGGAAGGCCTCCTGGCGCCGCACCGGCCCAAGGAGCCCGCGTGGTTCCT
GGCCACCGTCGGAGTCTCGCCCGACCACCAGGGCAAGGGTCTGGGCAGCGCCGTCGTGCTCCCCGGAGTG
GAGGCGGCCGAGCGCGCCGGGGTGCCCGCCTTCCTGGAGACCTCCGCGCCCCGCAACCTCCCCTTCTACG
AGCGGCTCGGCTTCACCGTCACCGCCGACGTCGAGGTGCCCGAAGGACCGCGCACCTGGTGCATGACCCG
CAAGCCCGGTGCCTGAACGCCGCCATCGATAAGGAGCGCCCCTCTCCCTCCCCCCCCCCTAACGTTACTG
GCCGAAGCCGCTTGGAATAAGGCCGGTGTGCGTTTGTCTATATGTTATTTTCCACCATATTGCCGTCTTT
TGGCAATGTGAGGGCCCGGAAACCTGGCCCTGTCTTCTTGACGAGCATTCCTAGGGGTCTTTCCCCTCTC
GCCAAAGGAATGCAAGGTCTGTTGAATGTCGTGAAGGAAGCAGTTCCTCTGGAAGCTTCTTGAAGACAAA
CAACGTCTGTAGCGACCCTTTGCAGGCAGCGGAACCCCCCACCTGGCGACAGGTGCCTCTGCGGCCAAAA
GCCACGTGTATAAGATACACCTGCAAAGGCGGCACAACCCCAGTGCCACGTTGTGAGTTGGATAGTTGTG
GAAAGAGTCAAATGGCTCTCCTCAAGCGTATTCAACAAGGGGCTGAAGGATGCCCAGAAGGTACCCCATT
GTATGGGATCTGATCTGGGGCCTCGGTGCACATGCTTTACATGTGTTTAGTCGAGGTTAAAAAACGTCTA
GGCCCCCCGAACCACGGGGACGTGGTTTTCCTTTGAAAAACACGATGATAATATGGCCACAACCATGAGC
AGACTGGACAAGAGCAAAGTCATAAACTCTGCTCTGGAATTACTCAATGGAGTCGGTATCGAAGGCCTGA
CGACAAGGAAACTCGCTCAAAAGCTGGGAGTTGAGCAGCCTACCCTGTACTGGCACGTGAAGAACAAGCG
GGCCCTGCTCGATGCCCTGCCAATCGAGATGCTGGACAGGCATCATACCCACTCCTGCCCCCTGGAAGGC
GAGTCATGGCAAGACTTTCTGCGGAACAACGCCAAGTCATACCGCTGTGCTCTCCTCTCACATCGCGACG
GGGCTAAAGTGCATCTCGGCACCCGCCCAACAGAGAAACAGTACGAAACCCTGGAAAATCAGCTCGCGTT
CCTGTGTCAGCAAGGCTTCTCCCTGGAGAACGCACTGTACGCTCTGTCCGCCGTGGGCCACTTTACACTG
GGCTGCGTATTGGAGGAACAGGAGCATCAAGTAGCAAAAGAGGAAAGAGAGACACCTACCACCGATTCTA
TGCCCCCACTTCTGAAACAAGCAATTGAGCTGTTCGACCGGCAGGGAGCCGAACCTGCCTTCCTTTTCGG
CCTGGAACTAATCATATGTGGCCTGGAGAAACAGCTAAAGTGCGAAAGCGGCGGGCCGACCGACGCCCTT
GACGATTTTGACTTAGACATGCTCCCAGCCGATGCCCTTGACGACTTTGACCTTGATATGCTGCCTGCTG
ACGCTCTTGACGATTTTGACCTTGACATGCTCCCCGGGTAAGCTCTAGAGTTAAGTCGACAATCAACCTC
TGGATTACAAAATTTGTGAAAGATTGACTGGTATTCTTAACTATGTTGCTCCTTTTACGCTATGTGGATA
CGCTGCTTTAATGCCTTTGTATCATGCTATTGCTTCCCGTATGGCTTTCATTTTCTCCTCCTTGTATAAA
TCCTGGTTGCTGTCTCTTTATGAGGAGTTGTGGCCCGTTGTCAGGCAACGTGGCGTGGTGTGCACTGTGT
TTGCTGACGCAACCCCCACTGGTTGGGGCATTGCCACCACCTGTCAGCTCCTTTCCGGGACTTTCGCTTT
CCCCCTCCCTATTGCCACGGCGGAACTCATCGCCGCCTGCCTTGCCCGCTGCTGGACAGGGGCTCGGCTG
TTGGGCACTGACAATTCCGTGGTGTTGTCGGGGAAATCATCGTCCTTTCCTTGGCTGCTCGCCTGTGTTG
CCACCTGGATTCTGCGCGGGACGTCCTTCTGCTACGTCCCTTCGGCCCTCAATCCAGCGGACCTTCCTTC
CCGCGGCCTGCTGCCGGCTCTGCGGCCTCTTCCGCGTCTTCGCCTTCGCCCTCAGACGAGTCGGATCTCC
CTTTGGGCCGCCTCCCCGCGTCGACTTTAAGACCAATGACTTACAAGGCAGCTGTAGATCTTAGCCACTT
TTTAAAAGAAAAGGGGGGACTGGAAGGGCTAATTCACTCCCAACGAAGACAAGATCTGCTTTTTGCTTGT
ACTGGGTCTCTCTGGTTAGACCAGATCTGAGCCTGGGAGCTCTCTGGCTAACTAGGGAACCCACTGCTTA
AGCCTCAATAAAGCTTGCCTTGAGTGCTTCAAGTAGTGTGTGCCCGTCTGTTGTGTGACTCTGGTAACTA
GAGATCCCTCAGACCCTTTTAGTCAGTGTGGAAAATCTCTAGCAGGGCCCGTTTAAACCCGCTGATCAGC
CTCGACTGTGCCTTCTAGTTGCCAGCCATCTGTTGTTTGCCCCTCCCCCGTGCCTTCCTTGACCCTGGAA
GGTGCCACTCCCACTGTCCTTTCCTAATAAAATGAGGAAATTGCATCGCATTGTCTGAGTAGGTGTCATT
CTATTCTGGGGGGTGGGGTGGGGCAGGACAGCAAGGGGGAGGATTGGGAAGACAATAGCAGGCATGCTGG
GGATGCGGTGGGCTCTATGGCTTCTGAGGCGGAAAGAACCAGCCATTAATGAAAAGAACCAGCCATTAAT
GAATCGGCCAACGCGCGGGGAGAGGCGGTTTGCGTATTGGGCGCTCTTCCGCTTCCTCGCTCACTGACTC
GCTGCGCTCGGTCGTTCGGCTGCGGCGAGCGGTATCAGCTCACTCAAAGGCGGTAATACGGTTATCCACA
GAATCAGGGGATAACGCAGGAAAGAACATGTGAGCAAAAGGCCAGCAAAAGGCCAGGAACCGTAAAAAGG
CCGCGTTGCTGGCGTTTTTCCATAGGCTCCGCCCCCCTGACGAGCATCACAAAAATCGACGCTCAAGTCA
GAGGTGGCGAAACCCGACAGGACTATAAAGATACCAGGCGTTTCCCCCTGGAAGCTCCCTCGTGCGCTCT
CCTGTTCCGACCCTGCCGCTTACCGGATACCTGTCCGCCTTTCTCCCTTCGGGAAGCGTGGCGCTTTCTC
ATAGCTCACGCTGTAGGTATCTCAGTTCGGTGTAGGTCGTTCGCTCCAAGCTGGGCTGTGTGCACGAACC
CCCCGTTCAGCCCGACCGCTGCGCCTTATCCGGTAACTATCGTCTTGAGTCCAACCCGGTAAGACACGAC
TTATCGCCACTGGCAGCAGCCACTGGTAACAGGATTAGCAGAGCGAGGTATGTAGGCGGTGCTACAGAGT
TCTTGAAGTGGTGGCCTAACTACGGCTACACTAGAAGAACAGTATTTGGTATCTGCGCTCTGCTGAAGCC
AGTTACCTTCGGAAAAAGAGTTGGTAGCTCTTGATCCGGCAAACAAACCACCGCTGGTAGCGGTGGTTTT
TTTGTTTGCAAGCAGCAGATTACGCGCAGAAAAAAAGGATCTCAAGAAGATCCTTTGATCTTTTCTACGG
GGTCTGACGCTCAGTGGAACGAAAACTCACGTTAAGGGATTTTGGTCATGAGATTATCAAAAAGGATCTT
CACCTAGATCCTTTTAAATTAAAAATGAAGTTTTAAATCAATCTAAAGTATATATGAGTAAACTTGGTCT
GACAGTTACCAATGCTTAATCAGTGAGGCACCTATCTCAGCGATCTGTCTATTTCGTTCATCCATAGTTG
CCTGACTCCCCGTCGTGTAGATAACTACGATACGGGAGGGCTTACCATCTGGCCCCAGTGCTGCAATGAT
ACCGCGAGACCCACGCTCACCGGCTCCAGATTTATCAGCAATAAACCAGCCAGCCGGAAGGGCCGAGCGC
AGAAGTGGTCCTGCAACTTTATCCGCCTCCATCCAGTCTATTAATTGTTGCCGGGAAGCTAGAGTAAGTA
GTTCGCCAGTTAATAGTTTGCGCAACGTTGTTGCCATTGCTACAGGCATCGTGGTGTCACGCTCGTCGTT
TGGTATGGCTTCATTCAGCTCCGGTTCCCAACGATCAAGGCGAGTTACATGATCCCCCATGTTGTGCAAA
AAAGCGGTTAGCTCCTTCGGTCCTCCGATCGTTGTCAGAAGTAAGTTGGCCGCAGTGTTATCACTCATGG
TTATGGCAGCACTGCATAATTCTCTTACTGTCATGCCATCCGTAAGATGCTTTTCTGTGACTGGTGAGTA
CTCAACCAAGTCATTCTGAGAATAGTGTATGCGGCGACCGAGTTGCTCTTGCCCGGCGTCAATACGGGAT
AATACCGCGCCACATAGCAGAACTTTAAAAGTGCTCATCATTGGAAAACGTTCTTCGGGGCGAAAACTCT
CAAGGATCTTACCGCTGTTGAGATCCAGTTCGATGTAACCCACTCGTGCACCCAACTGATCTTCAGCATC
TTTTACTTTCACCAGCGTTTCTGGGTGAGCAAAAACAGGAAGGCAAAATGCCGCAAAAAAGGGAATAAGG
GCGACACGGAAATGTTGAATACTCATACTCTTCCTTTTTCAATATTATTGAAGCATTTATCAGGGTTATT
GTCTCATGAGCGGATACATATTTGAATGTATTTAGAAAAATAAACAAATAGGGGTTCCGCGCACATTTCC
CCGAAAAGTGCCACCTGAC
Features (pLannotate 1.2.2; 29 found; start..end, strand, type, name):
     31..83      -  misc_feature   bom (fragment): basis of mobility region from pBR322
    232..611     +  enhancer       CMV enhancer: human cytomegalovirus immediate early enhancer
    612..811     +  promoter       CMV promoter: human cytomegalovirus (CMV) immediate early promoter
    829..1009    +  LTR            5' LTR (truncated): truncated 5' long terminal repeat (LTR) from HIV-1
   1056..1181    +  misc_feature   HIV-1 Ψ: packaging signal of human immunodeficiency virus type 1
   1165..1528    +  CDS            HIV-1 gag (fragment): gag protein from human immunodeficiency virus 1; gag
   1674..1907    +  misc_feature   RRE: The Rev response element (RRE) of HIV-1 allows for Rev-dependent mRNA export from the nucleus to the cytoplasm.
   2284..2384    +  CDS            Rev (fragment): human immunodeficiency virus 1 (HIV-1) Rev protein; rev; enhances nuclear export of unspliced and incompletely spliced viral mRNAs
   2434..2551    +  misc_feature   cPPT/CTS: central polypurine tract and central termination sequence of HIV-1
   3203..3552    +  promoter       TRE3GV promoter: 3rd-generation Tet-responsive promoter that can be activated by binding of Tet-On® 3G, optimized for retroviral and lentiviral vectors
   3562..4281    +  CDS            EGFP: the original enhanced GFP (Yang et al., 1996) mammalian codon-optimized
   4517..4542    +  ncRNA          3' miR-30a (fragment): sequence downstream of the 71-nt precursor of the human miR-30a microRNA (Zeng et al., 2002) miRNA
   4652..4677    +  ncRNA          3' miR-30a (fragment): sequence downstream of the 71-nt precursor of the human miR-30a microRNA (Zeng et al., 2002) miRNA
   4787..4913    +  ncRNA          3' miR-30a: sequence downstream of the 71-nt precursor of the human miR-30a microRNA (Zeng et al., 2002) miRNA
   4947..4965    +  CDS            small t antigen (fragment): SV40 (simian virus 40) small t antigen
   4991..5202    +  promoter       EF-1α core promoter: core promoter for human elongation factor EF-1α
   5227..5826    +  CDS            PuroR (fragment): puromycin N-acetyltransferase; pac from Streptomyces; confers resistance to puromycin
   5849..6421    +  misc_feature   IRES: internal ribosome entry site (IRES) of the encephalomyocarditis virus (EMCV)
   6444..7132    +  CDS            rtTA3 (fragment): reverse tetracycline transactivator 3 activates expression from Tet-responsive promoters in the presence of doxycycline
   7062..7172    +  CDS            VP48: 3 tandem repeats of the minimal activation domain of herpes simplex virus VP16 (Cheng et al., 2013)
   7201..7789    +  misc_feature   WPRE: woodchuck hepatitis virus posttranscriptional regulatory element
   7840..7859    +  misc_feature   cPPT/CTS (fragment): central polypurine tract and central termination sequence of HIV-1
   7861..8094    +  LTR            3' LTR (ΔU3): self-inactivating 3' long terminal repeat (LTR) from HIV-1
   8126..8350    +  polyA_signal   bGH poly(A) signal: bovine growth hormone polyadenylation signal
   8354..8373    +  promoter       SV40 promoter (fragment): SV40 enhancer and early promoter
   8394..8444    -  CDS            lacI (fragment): lac repressor; lacI; The lac repressor binds to the lac operator to inhibit transcription in E. coli. This inhibition can be relieved by adding lactose or isopropyl-β-D-thiogalactopyranoside (IPTG).
   8627..9215    -  rep_origin     ori: high-copy-number ColE1/pMB1/pBR322/pUC origin of replication
   9386..10246   -  CDS            AmpR: β-lactamase; bla; confers resistance to ampicillin, carbenicillin, and related antibiotics
  10247..10351   -  promoter       AmpR promoter: bla
