>Addgene plasmid #186714 | pCF806-shABC2 Sequencing Result | analyzer sequence | sequence record 367377
CCCCTGAGCCCGCCCCCGGACCCACCCCTTCCCAGCCTCTGAGCCCAGAAAGCGAAGGAGCAAAGCTGCT
ATTGGCCGCTGCCCCAAAGGCCTACCCGCTTCCATTGCTCAGCGGTGCTGTCCATCTGCACGAGACTAGT
GAGACGTGCTACTTCCATTTGTCACGTCCTGCACGACGCGAGCTGCGGGGCGGGGGGGAACTTCCTGACT
AGGGGAGGAGTAGAAGGTGGCGCGAAGGGGCCACCAAAGAACGGAGCCGGTTGGCGCCTACCGGTGGATG
TGGAATGTGTGCGAGGCCAGAGGCCACTTGTGTAGCGCCAAGTGCCCAGCGGGGCTGCTAAAGCGCATGC
TCCAGACTGCCTTGGGAAAAGCGCCTCCCCTACCCGGTAGAATTCGGGCCCGCCGGCGCGGCCGCTCAAG
CGTAATCTGGAACATCGTATGGGTAAAATTCATCAAAAACTGGAAACTCATTGTTTCTTTCATATTCAAT
TTGCTTTGTCAGAAATTCTTTACTTCTTTTGTCAATTAAGTTGCTAGAGAATAGATTGAATTCAGGAATA
AAATAATTCTCAAGTTTTTCTGTCCTGAGGCACTGAAGAAAGTATGTCACGCAGTTATCAAAGCAGAGGC
CCAGGTCTTTGCGGTCCCACTGACTGTCTTGAGGGTTCTGGGTACATACGTGAAAGAAGGCAGTTTTCAC
ATGATAAGAAGAGAATTTATCCAGATGTTTTTTGTCTTTAAACCTTTCTTTCAGCTGTTCTAAAAGGTAT
TTCATTAGTTTTAAACAATCTTTCCTGCAACATTTCTCTTCTTTGTTTTCACAGCACGTTTTAGATTTTC
CATGATTGTTCAAAATTTCCTTTTCGATGTGAGAGAAGGATAGCCGCCATGTTTCTTCTTGGAAACCATT
TCCTTCCTTTGCATGCTTGGGTACAAGGTAAAATGGCTTTAGTCGTAGTTGCTTCCTAACTTTTGCTGAA
AGCCAGTTTTGAATGCGCAGGCCTTCTTGGGTGCTAGCAGGCCAGCTACTTTTTGATTCCAAAGCCAGGG
TTATATCCACAGATATTTTTTCACTAATAAGAAGTGTTACAGCAGGGCTCCCTCCTCTTTTCCTCTTCAT
GATGACATCTGTATCTTTAATGTCGTTAATTTCTTCCTTAATGATTTTCCTAAACTTTGACAGCATCTTA
GAAGCTGATAATATTTCACCTTCTAAAAACTGACTCAGAGGATTTTCTTTCGGATTTCTTTTAAATTTCA
CAAAGTAATATGCACGAGTGTTGGAATATTCTTCTAGTTGAATTCTGGGGACTTCCAGTTTAAACATGAC
ATCAAATTCATTAGGTGCAGAAATCTTCACGTGCTCATAGTAGCTCCCGGTGTTCAGCAGCCCGACGCCT
CTGAACGCGGAGTCGCACTTCAGTCTGAGCAGCAGGTGGTCCACAACCCCTTTCACCATCCCCGCCGCCG
TGGAGATATCATCGCGGCTGAGCTTCAACTTCTCCAAAACCGCCCGGAGCTTCGAGGCCCCAGGAGGGCC
GGGATTCTCTTCCACGTCACCGCATGTCAGCAGACTGCCTCTGCCCTCTCCGCTACCCGCCGCATCCCTC
CGTACGAGAATGGGGGCCGAGACCGGCAGGCCGGGGCTGGGCACGTCCCAGGGCCCGGGCGGAGGTCTTG
GCTTCGTGGAGCAGCGCGCGCCCCTCTGGCGGCAAGAACCAGCCCTGGAAAGAGCCGGCTCCCGAGCCGC
AGGAGGCTCCAGCCCCTCTGCCCCAGGGGCGCTGGTGGCGTCAGACGGCTGCGTGTCCTGGGCGCGCTGA
GGGGCCTTTTTGGCGCGGGCCCCAGTTGCGCGGACGGGCGGCCTCTCCTGGGTGTCCGGGGCGCTCTTTT
TCTGCCGGGATCCCGACTTCCTGGCGGGGCCGAACTTTCCCGCCTTAGGCAGGGCGGCCTCGGGGGCAGC
CGGAGACTCGGTGGGATCCATCGGGGCGCCCCTGGCATTCCGTGCGGAAGCCTTGGGGGCAGTGGCTCCG
GCCTCGGAAGCTCTCTGCATGGCCTTTCCGTGCCAAGGCTGCTTATCGTCGTCATCCTTGTAATCCATGG
TGGCGGATCCAAGTATAAGACAAAAGTGTTGTGGAATTGCTCCAGGCGATCTGACGGTTCACTAAACGAG
CTCTGCTTTTATAGGCGCCCACCGTACACGCCTACCTCGACATACGTTCTCTATCACTGATAGGGAGTAA
ACTGGATATACGTTCTCTATCACTGATAGGGAGTAAACTGTAGATACGTTCTCTATCACTGATAGGGAGT
AAACTGGTCATACGTTCTCTATCACTGATAGGGAGTAAACTCCTTATACGTTCTCTATCACTGATAGGGA
GTAAAGTCTGCATACGTTCTCTATCACTGATAGGGAGTAAACTCTTCATACGTTCTCTATCACTGATAGG
GAGTAAACTCGAGTGAAGACGAAAGGGCCTCATCGAGATCTTCAATTCCGGCGCCTAGAGAAGGAGTGAG
GGCTGGATAAAGGGAGGATCGAGGCGGGGTCGAACGAGGAGGTTCAAGGGGGAGAGACGGGGCGGATGGA
GGAAGAGGAGGCGGAGGCTTAGGGTGTACAAAGGGCTTGACCCAGGGAGGGGGGTCAAAAGCCAAGGCTT
CCCAGGTCACGATGTAGGGGACCTGGTCTGGGTGTCCATGCGGGCCAGGTGAAAAGACCTTGATCTTAAC
CTGGGTGATGAGGTCTCGGTTAAAGGTGCCGTCTCGCGGCCATCCGACGTTAAAGGTTGGCCATTCTGCA
GAGCAGAAGGTAACCCAACGTCTCTTCTTGACATCTACCGACTGGTTGTGAGCGATCCGCTCGACATCTT
TCCAGTGACCTAAGGTCAAACTTAAGGGAGTGGTAACAGTCTGGCCCTAATTTTCAGACAAATACAGAAA
CACAGTCAGACAGAGACAACACAGAACGATGCTGCAGCGCTGCAGCAGACAAGACGCGCGGCTTCGGTTC
CAAACCGAAAGCAAAAATTCAGACGGAGGCGGGAACTGTTTTAGGTTCTCGTCTCCTACCAGAACCACAT
ATCCTGACGGGGTCGGATTCCACATCGACTCCCTTCCTCAGGTCGGGCCACAAAAACGGCCCCCAAAGTC
CCTGGGACGTCTCCCAGGGTTGCGGCCGGGTGTTCAGAACTCGTCAGTTCCACCACGGGTCCGCCAGATA
CAGAGCTAGTTAGCTAACTAGTACAGACGCAGGCGCATAACATCAAACATAGACACTAGACAATCGGACA
GACACAGATAAGTTGCTGGCCAGCTTACCTCCCGGTGGTGGGTCGGTGGTCCCTGGGCAGGGGTCTCCAA
ATCCCGGACGAGCCCCCAAATGAAAGACCCCCGTCGTGGGTAGTCAATCACTCAGAGGAGACCCTCCCAA
GGAACAGCGAGACCACGATTCGGATGCAAACAGCAAGAGGCTTTATTGGGAATACGGGTACCCGGGCGAC
GCAGTCTATCGGAAGACTGGCGCGCCGAGTGAGGGGTTGTGGGCTCTTTTATTGAGCTCTGCTTATATAG
ACCTCCCACCGTACACGCCTACCGCCCATTTGCGTCAATGGGGCGGAGTTGTTACGACATTTTGGAAAGT
CCCGTTGATTTTGGTGCCAAAACAAACTCCCATTGACGTCAATGGGGTGGAGACTTGGAAATCCCCGTGA
GTCAAACCGCTATCCACGCCCATTGATGTACTGCCAAAACCGCATCACCATGGTAATAGCGATGACTAAT
ACGTAGATGTACTGCCAAGTAGGAAAGTCCCATAAGGTCATGTACTGGGCATAATGCCAGGCGGGCCATT
TACCGTCATTGACGTCAATAGGGGGCGTACTTGGCATATGATACACTTGATGTACTGCCAAGTGGGCAGT
TTACCGTAAATACTCCACCCATTGACGTCAATGGAAAGTCCCTATTGGCGTTACTATGGGAACATACGTC
ATTATTGACGTCAATGGGCGGGGGTCGTTGGGCGGTCAGCCAGGCGGGCCATTTACCGTAAGTTATGTAA
CGCGGAACTCCATATATGGGCTATGAACTAATGACCCCGTAATTGATTACTATTAATAACTAGTCAATAA
TCAATGTCAACATGGCGGTAATGTTGGACATGAGCCAATATAAATGTACATATTATGATATGGATACAAC
GTATGCAATGGCCAAGCTAATTCTTGAAGACGAAAGGGCCTCGTGATACGCCTATTTTTATAGGTTAATG
TCATGATAATAATGGTTTCTTAGACGTCAGGTGGCACTTTTCGGGGAAATGTGCGCGGAACCCCTATTTG
TTTATTTTTCTAAATACATTCAAATATGTATCCGCTCATGAGACAATAACCCTGATAAATGCTTCAATAA
TATTGAAAAAGGAAGAGTATGAGTATTCAACATTTCCGTGTCGCCCTTATTCCCTTTTTTGCGGCATTTT
GCCTTCCTGTTTTTGCTCACCCAGAAACGCTGGTGAAAGTAAAAGATGCTGAAGATCAGTTGGGTGCACG
AGTGGGTTACATCGAACTGGATCTCAACAGCGGTAAGATCCTTGAGAGTTTTCGCCCCGAAGAACGTTTT
CCAATGATGAGCACTTTTAAAGTTCTGCTATGTGGCGCGGTATTATCCCGTGTTGACGCCGGGCAAGAGC
AACTCGGTCGCCGCATACACTATTCTCAGAATGACTTGGTTGAGTACTCACCAGTCACAGAAAAGCATCT
TACGGATGGCATGACAGTAAGAGAATTATGCAGTGCTGCCATAACCATGAGTGATAACACTGCGGCCAAC
TTACTTCTGACAACGATCGGAGGACCGAAGGAGCTAACCGCTTTTTTGCACAACATGGGGGATCATGTAA
CTCGCCTTGATCGTTGGGAACCGGAGCTGAATGAAGCCATACCAAACGACGAGCGTGACACCACGATGCC
TGCAGCAATGGCAACAACGTTGCGCAAACTATTAACTGGCGAACTACTTACTCTAGCTTCCCGGCAACAA
TTAATAGACTGGATGGAGGCGGATAAAGTTGCAGGACCACTTCTGCGCTCGGCCCTTCCGGCTGGCTGGT
TTATTGCTGATAAATCTGGAGCCGGTGAGCGTGGGTCTCGCGGTATCATTGCAGCACTGGGGCCAGATGG
TAAGCCCTCCCGTATCGTAGTTATCTACACGACGGGGAGTCAGGCAACTATGGATGAACGAAATAGACAG
ATCGCTGAGATAGGTGCCTCACTGATTAAGCATTGGTAACTGTCAGACCAAGTTTACTCATATATACTTT
AGATTGATTTAAAACTTCATTTTTAATTTAAAAGGATCTAGGTGAAGATCCTTTTTGATAATCTCATGAC
CAAAATCCCTTAACGTGAGTTTTCGTTCCACTGAGCGTCAGACCCCGTAGAAAAGATCAAAGGATCTTCT
TGAGATCCTTTTTTTCTGCGCGTAATCTGCTGCTTGCAAACAAAAAAACCACCGCTACCAGCGGTGGTTT
GTTTGCCGGATCAAGAGCTACCAACTCTTTTTCCGAAGGTAACTGGCTTCAGCAGAGCGCAGATACCAAA
TACTGTCCTTCTAGTGTAGCCGTAGTTAGGCCACCACTTCAAGAACTCTGTAGCACCGCCTACATACCTC
GCTCTGCTAATCCTGTTACCAGTGGCTGCTGCCAGTGGCGATAAGTCGTGTCTTACCGGGTTGGACTCAA
GACGATAGTTACCGGATAAGGCGCAGCGGTCGGGCTGAACGGGGGGTTCGTGCACACAGCCCAGCTTGGA
GCGAACGACCTACACCGAACTGAGATACCTACAGCGTGAGCTATGAGAAAGCGCCACGCTTCCCGAAGGG
AGAAAGGCGGACAGGTATCCGGTAAGCGGCAGGGTCGGAACAGGAGAGCGCACGAGGGAGCTTCCAGGGG
GAAACGCCTGGTATCTTTATAGTCCTGTCGGGTTTCGCCACCTCTGACTTGAGCGTCGATTTTTGTGATG
CTCGTCAGGGGGGCGGAGCCTATGGAAAAACGCCAGCAACGCGGCCTTTTTACGGTTCCTGGCCTTTTGC
TGGCCTTTTGCTCACATGTTCTTTCCTGCGTTATCCCCTGATTCTGTGGATAACCGTATTACCGCCTTTG
AGTGAGCTGATACCGCTCGCCGCAGCCGAACGACCGAGCGCAGCGAGTCAGTGAGCGAGGAAGCGGAAGA
GCGCCTGATGCGGTATTTTCTCCTTACGCATCTGTGCGGTATTTCACACCGCATATGGTGCACTCTCAGT
ACAATCTGCTCTGATGCCGCATAGTTAAGCCAGTAAGCTTTTTGCAAAAGCCTAGGCCTCCAAAAAAGCC
TCCTCACTACTTCTGGAATAGCTCAGAGGCCGAGGCGGCCTCGGCCTCTGCATAAATAAAAAAAATTAGT
CAGCCATGGGGCGGAGAATGGGCGGAACTGGGCGGAGTTAGGGGCGGGATGGGCGGAGTTAGGGGCGGGA
CTATGGTTGCTGACTAATTGAGATGCATGCTTTGCATACTTCTGCCTGCTGGGGAGCCTGGGGACTTTCC
ACACCTGGTTGCTGACTAATTGAGATGCATGCTTTGCATACTTCTGCCTGCTGGGGAGCCTGGGGACTTT
CCACACCCTAACTGACACACATTCCACAGCCGGATCTACACTCCGCTATCGCTACGTGACTGGGTCATGG
CTGCGCCCCGACACCCGCCAACACCCGCTGACGCGCCCTGACGGGCTTGTCTGCTCCCGGCATCCGCTTA
CAGACAAGCTGTGACCGTCTCCGGGAGCTGCATGTGTCAGAGGTTTTCACCGTCATCACCGAAACGCGCG
AGGCAGCCAGCTTACCTCCCGGTGGTGGGTCGGTGGTCCCTGGGCAGGGGTCTCCCGATCCCGGACGAGC
CCCCAAATGAAAGACCCCCGCTGACGGGTAGTCAATCACTCAGAGGAGACCCTCCCAAGGAACAGCGAGA
CCACAAGTCGGATGCAACTGCAAGAGGGTTTATTGGATACACGGGTACCCGGGCGACTCAGTCAATCGGA
GGACTGGCGCCCCGAGTGAGGGGTTGTGGGCTCTTTTATTGAGCTCGGGGAGCAGAAGCGCGCGAACAGA
AGCGAGAAGCGAACTGATTGGTTAGTTCAAATAAGGCACAGGGTCATTTCAGGTCCTTGGGGCACCCTGG
AAACATCTGATGGTTCTCTAGGGTCGACCCTGTTCCATCTGTTCCTGACCTTGATCTGAACTTCTCTATT
CTCAGTTATGTATTTTTCCATGCCTTGCAAAATGGCGTTACTTAAGCTAGCTTGCCAAACCTACAGGTGG
GGTCTTTCATTCCCCCCTTTTTCTGGAGACTAAATAAAATCTTTTATTTTATCTATGGCTCGTACTCTAT
AGGCTTCAGCTGGTGATATTGTTGAGTCAAAACTAGAGCCTGGACCACTGATATCTCGAGACGCCGATGC
ATGGGGTCGTGCGCTCCTTTCGGTCGGGCGCTGCGGGTCGTGGGGCGGGCGTCAGGCACCGGGCTTGCGG
GTCATGCACCAGGTGCGCGGTCCTTCGGGCACCTCGACGTCGGCGGTGACGGTGAAGCCGAGCCGCTCGT
AGAAGGGGAGGTTGCGGGGCGCGGAGGTCTCCAGGAAGGCGGGCACCCCGGCGCGCTCGGCCGCCTCCAC
TCCGGGGAGCACGACGGCGCTGCCCAGACCCTTGCCCTGGTGGTCGGGCGAGACGCCGACGGTGGCCAGG
AACCACGCGGGCTCCTTGGGCCGGTGCGGCGCCAGGAGGCCTTCCATCTGTTGCTGCGCGGCCAGCCGGG
AACCGCTCAACTCGGCCATGCGCGGGCCGATCTCGGCGAACACCGCCCCCGCTTCGACGCTCTCCGGCGT
GGTCCAGACCGCCACCGCGGCGCCGTCGTCCGCGACCCACACCTTGCCGATGTCGAGCCCGACGCGCGTG
AGGAAGAGTTCTTGCAGCTCGGTGACCCGCTCGATGTGGCGGTCCGGATCGACGGTGTGGCGCGTGGCGG
GGTAGTCGGCGAACGCGGCGGCGAGGGTGCGTACGGCCCTGGGGACGTCGTCGCGGGTGGCGAGGCGCAC
CGTGGGCTTGTACTCGGTCATGGTAAGCTTGGGCTGCAGGTCGAAAGGCCCGGAGATGAGGAAGAGGAGA
ACAGCGCGGCAGACGTGCGCTTTTGAAGCGTGCAGAATGCCGGGCCTCCGGAGGACCTTCGGGCGCCCGC
CCCG
Features (pLannotate 1.2.2; 20 found; start..end, strand, type, name):
    418..445     -  CDS            3xHA (fragment): three tandem HA epitope tags
    446..2071    -  CDS            CGAS: CGAS_HUMAN - Also known as C6orf150 From Homo sapiens (Human).
   2072..2095    -  CDS            3xFLAG (fragment): three tandem FLAG® epitope tags
   2111..2460    -  promoter       TRE3GV promoter: 3rd-generation Tet-responsive promoter that can be activated by binding of Tet-On® 3G, optimized for retroviral and lentiviral vectors
   2500..2916    -  CDS            gag (truncated): truncated Moloney murine leukemia virus (MMLV) gag gene lacking the start codon
   2983..3257    -  misc_feature   MESV Ψ (fragment): packaging signal of murine embryonic stem cell virus
   3379..3554    -  LTR            5' LTR (truncated): truncated long terminal repeat from Moloney murine sarcoma virus
   3555..3758    -  promoter       CMV promoter: human cytomegalovirus (CMV) immediate early promoter
   3759..4138    -  enhancer       CMV enhancer: human cytomegalovirus immediate early enhancer
   4324..4428    +  promoter       AmpR promoter: bla
   4429..5289    +  CDS            AmpR: β-lactamase; bla; confers resistance to ampicillin, carbenicillin, and related antibiotics
   5460..6048    +  rep_origin     ori: high-copy-number ColE1/pMB1/pBR322/pUC origin of replication
   6234..6335    -  misc_feature   bom (fragment): basis of mobility region from pBR322
   6341..6670    -  promoter       SV40 promoter: SV40 enhancer and early promoter
   6687..6725    -  misc_feature   bom (fragment): basis of mobility region from pBR322
   6827..6867    -  CDS            rop (fragment): Rop protein, which maintains plasmids at low copy number; rop
   6936..7361    -  LTR            3' LTR (ΔU3): self-inactivating 3' long terminal repeat (LTR) from Moloney murine leukemia virus
   7403..7475    -  CDS            env (fragment): murine leukemia virus gPr80 envelope polyprotein precursor; env; proteolytically cleaved into gp70SU and p15TM subunits
   7542..8141    -  CDS            PuroR: puromycin N-acetyltransferase; pac from Streptomyces alboniger; confers resistance to puromycin
   8162..385     -  promoter       PGK promoter (across the origin): mouse phosphoglycerate kinase 1 promoter
