[The description below was written by a language model from this plasmid's Addgene catalogue record, the feature table of its GenBank file and pLannotate feature annotations shown in this document.]
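Description:
pCF806-shABC2 is a self-inactivating HIV-1-based lentiviral RNAi vector for doxycycline-controlled, combinatorial knockdown of the three human RAF kinases. It is propagated in E. coli on a high-copy ColE1/pUC origin with ampicillin resistance, and transduced mammalian cells are selected with puromycin. In the 10.4 kb full-sequence annotation, a CMV enhancer/promoter fused to a truncated 5' LTR drives the viral genome. This genome carries the HIV-1 Ψ packaging signal, a gag fragment, RRE, cPPT/CTS, WPRE and a ΔU3 3' LTR, followed by a bGH polyadenylation signal.

The payload follows the all-in-one "UT4GEPIR" layout. A TRE3GV Tet-responsive promoter drives EGFP, and three tandem miR-30a-derived (miR-E) shRNA cassettes sit downstream of the EGFP coding sequence. According to the catalogue entry, these are shARAF.169, shBRAF.1296 and shCRAF.387, targeting ARAF, BRAF and RAF1 (CRAF). EGFP and the shRNAs therefore appear to share one inducible transcript, so fluorescence would report shRNA expression. A separate EF-1α core promoter constitutively expresses puromycin N-acetyltransferase and, through an EMCV IRES, the reverse transactivator rtTA3. rtTA3 activates the TRE promoter when doxycycline is present, so no separate transactivator line is needed. The depositor notes that this shRNA set performs better than the companion shABC1 set, and the vector serves to show co-processing of multiple microRNA-embedded shRNAs.

The other two records held for this entry, the 8.3 kb GenBank file and the matching analyzer sequencing result, do not fit this description. They annotate an MMLV-based retroviral vector with TRE3GV driving a FLAG- and HA-tagged human CGAS coding sequence and a PGK-puromycin cassette. They appear to describe a different plasmid.
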