Addgene plasmid #186714: pCF806-shABC2
Purpose: Expresses dox-controlled miR-E shRNAs (UT4GEPIR). Multi-miR shRNAs targeting A-RAF, B-RAF, and C-RAF (shABC2 = shARAF.169-shBRAF.1296-shCRAF.387). The shABC2 set is better than shABC1.
Depositing lab: Christof Fellmann. Depositing organization: J. David Gladstone Institutes. Publication: Endogenous spacing enables co-processing of microRNAs and efficient combinatorial RNAi. Amen AM, Loughran RM, Huang CH, Lew RJ, Ravi A, Guan Y, Schatoff EM, Dow LE, Emerling BM, Fellmann C. Cell Rep Methods. 2022 Jun 21;2(7):100239. doi: 10.1016/j.crmeth.2022.100239. eCollection 2022 Jul 18. PubMed 35880017.
Backbone
  Vector backbone: pCF806
  Vector type: Mammalian Expression, Lentiviral, RNAi
  Selectable markers: Puromycin
Growth in bacteria
  Bacterial resistance: Ampicillin, 100 μg/mL
  Growth temperature: 37°C
  Growth strain: NEB Stable
  Copy number: High Copy
Gene/Insert
  Gene/Insert name: ARAF, BRAF, CRAF
  gRNA/shRNA sequence: ttagattttgtcaagatgggct, tttctgtaaggctttcacgtta, ttaaacaattcttaaacctgag
  Species: H. sapiens (human)
  Entrez Gene: BRAF (a.k.a. B-RAF1, B-raf, BRAF-1, BRAF1, NS7, RAFB1); RAF1 (a.k.a. CMD1NN, CRAF, NS5, Raf-1, c-Raf); ARAF (a.k.a. A-RAF, ARAF1, PKS2, RAFA1)
Terms and licenses: Academic/Nonprofit Terms; Industry Terms: Not Available to Industry
How to cite: pCF806-shABC2 was a gift from Christof Fellmann (Addgene plasmid # 186714 ; http://n2t.net/addgene:186714 ; RRID:Addgene_186714)
